>Addgene plasmid #57293 | Dronpa-PSD95-N-14 | depositor partial sequence | sequence record 88431 | insert sequence
CGCTACCGGACTCAGATCTCGAGGCCACCATGGACTGTCTCTGTATAGTGACAACCAAGAAATACCGCTA
CCAAGATGAAGACACGCCCCCTCTGGAACACAGCCCGGCCCACCTCCCCAACCAGGCCAATTCTCCCCCT
GTGATTGTCAACACGGACACCCTAGAAGCCCCAGGATATGAGTTGCAGGTGAATGGAACAGAGGGGGAGA
TGGAGTATGAGGAGATCACATTGGAAAGGGGTAACTCAGGTCTGGGCTTCAGCATCGCAGGTGGCACTGA
CAACCCGCACATCGGTGACGACCCGTCCATTTTTATCACCAAGATCATTCCTGGTGGGGCTGCAGCCCAG
GATGGCCGCCTCAGGGTCAATGACAGCATCCTGTTTGTAAATGAAGTGGATGTTCGGGAGGTGACCCATT
CAGCTGCGGTGGAGGCCCTCAAAGAGGCAGGTTCCATCGTTCGCCTCTATGTCATGCGCCGGAAACCCCC
AGCCGAAAAGGTCATGGAGATCAAACTCATCAAAGGGCCTAAAGGACTTGGCTTCAGCATTGCGGGGGGC
GTTGGGAACCAGCACATCCCTGGAGATAACAGCATCTATGTAACGAAGATCATCGAAGGAGGTGCTGCCC
ACAAGGATGGCAGGTTGCAGATTGGAGACAAGATCCTGGCGGTCAACAGTGTGGGGCTGGAGGACGTCAT
GCACGAGGATGCCGTGGCAGCCCTGAAGAACACATATGACGTTGTGTACCTAAAGGTGGCCAAGCCCAGC
AATGCCTACCTGAGTGACAGCTATGCTCCCCCAGACATCACAACCTCGTATTCTCAGCACCTGGACAATG
AGATCAGTCATAGCAGCTACTTGGGCACTGACTACCCCACAGCCATGACCCCCACTTCCCCTCGGCGCTA
CTCCCCTGTGGCCAAGGACCTGCTGGGGGAGGAAGACATTCCCCGGGAACCAAGGCGGATCGTGATCCAT
CGGGGCTCCACCGGCCTGGGCTTCAACATCGTGGGCGGCGAGGATGGTGAAGGCATCTTCATCTCCTTCA
TCCTTGCTGGGGGTCCAGCCGACCTCAGTGGGGAGCTACGGAAGGGGGACCAGATCCTGTCGGTCAATGG
TGTTGACCTCCGCAATGCCAGTCACGAACAGGCTGCCATTGCCCTGAAGAATGCGGGTCAGACGGTCACG
ATCATCGCTCAGTATAAACCAGAAGAGTATAGTCGATTCGAGGCCAAGATCCATGATCTTCGGGAACAGC
TCATGAATAGTAGCCTAGGCTCAGGGACTGCATCCTTGCGAAGCAACCCCAAGAGGGGCTTCTACATTAG
GGCCCTGTTTGATTACGACAAGACCAAGGACTGCGGTTTCTTGAGCCAGGCCCTGAGCTTCCGCTTCGGG
GATGTGCTTCATGTCATTGACGCTGGTGACGAAGAGTGGTGGCAAGCACGGCGGGTCCACTCCGACAGTG
AGACCGACGACATTGGCTTCATTCCCAGCAAACGGCGGGTCGAGCGACGAGAGTGGTCAAGGTTAAAGGC
CAAGGACTGGGGCTCCAGCTCTGGATCACAGGGTCGAGAAGACTCGGTTCTGAGCTATGAGACGGTGACC
CAGATGGAAGTGCACTATGCTCGTCCCATCATCATCCTTGGACCCACCAAAGACCGTGCCAACGATGATC
TTCTCTCCGAGTTCCCCGACAAGTTTGGATCCTGTGTCCCTCATACGACACGTCCTAAGCGGGAATATGA
GATAGACGGCCGGGATTACCACTTTGTCTCCTCCCGGGAGAAAATGGAGAAGGACATCCAGGCACACAAG
TTCATTGAGGCTGGCCAGTACAACAGCCACCTCTATGGGACCAGCGTCCAGTCTGTGCGAGAGGTAGCAG
AGCAGGGGAAGCACTGCATCCTCGATGTCTCGGCCAATGCCGTGCGGCGGCTGCAGGCGGCCCACCTGCA
CCCCATCGCCATCTTCATCCGTCCCCGCTCCCTGGAGAATGTGCTAGAGATCAATAAGCGGATCACAGAG
GAGCAAGCCCGGAAAGCCTTCGACAGAGCCACGAAGCTGGAGCAGGAGTTCACAGAGTGCTTCTCAGCCA
TCGTAGAGGGCGACAGCTTTGAAGAGATCTATCACAAAGTGAAACGTGTCATTGAAGACCTCTCAGGCCC
CTACATCTGGGTCCCAGCCCGAGAGAGACTCGGCAGCGCATCCGGCGGAAGCGGAAGCGGACCGGTCGCC
ACCATGGTGAGTGTGATTAAACCAGACATGAAGATCAAGCTGCGTATGGAAGGCGCTGTAAATGGACACC
CGTTCGCGATTGAAGGAGTTGGCCTTGGGAAGCCTTTCGAGGGAAAACAGAGTATGGACCTTAAAGTCAA
AGAAGGCGGACCTCTGCCTTTCGCCTATGACATCTTGACAACTGTGTTCTGTTACGGCAACAGGGTATTC
GCCAAATACCCAGAAAATATAGTAGACTATTTCAAGCAGTCGTTTCCTGAGGGCTACTCTTGGGAACGAA
GCATGAATTACGAAGACGGGGGCATTTGTAACGCGACAAACGACATAACCCTGGATGGTGACTGTTATAT
CTATGAAATTCGATTTGATGGTGTGAACTTTCCTGCCAATGGTCCAGTTATGCAGAAGAGGACTGTGAAA
TGGGAGCCATCCACTGAGAAATTGTATGTGCGTGATGGAGTGCTGAAGGGTGATGTTAACATGGCTCTGT
CGCTTGAAGGAGGTGGCCATTACCGATGTGACTTCAAAACTACTTATAAAGCTAAGAAGGTTGTCCAGTT
GCCAGACTATCACTTTGTGGACCACCACATTGAGATTAAAAGCCACGACAAAGATTACAGTAATGTTAAT
CTGCATGAGCACGCCGAAGCGCATTCTGAGCTGCCGAGGCAGGCCAAGTAATGATAGGCGGCCGCGACTC
TAGATCATAATCAGCCATA
