>Addgene plasmid #57293 | Dronpa-PSD95-N-14 | addgene partial sequence | sequence record 107746 | CMV-F 5'-CGCAAATGGGCGGTAGGCGTG-3'
AGCAGAGCTGGTTTAGTGACCGTCAGATCCGCTAGCGCTACCGGACTCAGATCTCGAGGCCACCATGGAC
TGTCTCTGTATAGTGACAACCAAGAAATACCGCTACCAAGATGAAGACACGCCCCCTCTGGAACACAGCC
CGGCCCACCTCCCCAACCAGGCCAATTCTCCCCCTGTGATTGTCAACACGGACACCCTAGAAGCCCCAGG
ATATGAGTTGCAGGTGAATGGAACAGAGGGGGAGATGGAGTATGAGGAGATCACATTGGAAAGGGGTAAC
TCAGGTCTGGGCTTCAGCATCGCAGGTGGCACTGACAACCCGCACATCGGTGACGACCCGTCCATTTTTA
TCACCAAGATCATTCCTGGTGGGGCTGCAGCCCAGGATGGCCGCCTCAGGGTCAATGACAGCATCCTGTT
TGTAAATGAAGTGGATGTTCGGGAGGTGACCCATTCAGCTGCGGTGGAGGCCCTCAAAGAGGCAGGTTCC
ATCGTTCGCCTCTATGTCATGCGCCGGAAACCCCCAGCCGAAAAGGTCATGGAGATCAAACTCATCAAAG
GGCCTAAAGGACTTGGCTTCAGCATTGCGGGGGGCGTTGGGAACCAGCACATCCCTGGAGATAACAGCAT
CTATGTAACGAAGATCATCGAAGGAGGTGCTGCCCACAAGGATGGCAGGTTGCAGATTGGAGACAAGATC
CTGGCGGTCAACAGTGTGGGGCTGGAGGACGTCATGCACGAGGATGCCGTGGCAGCCCTGAAGAACACAT
ATGACGTTGTGTACCTAAAGGTGGCCAAGCCCAGCAATGCCTACCTGAGTGACAGCTATGCTCCCCCAGA
CATCACAACCTCGTATTCTCAGCACCTGGACAATGAGATCAGTCATAGCAGCTACTTGGGCACTGACTAC
CCCACAGCCATGACCCCCACTTCCCCTCGGCGCTACTCCCCTGTGGCCAAGGACCTGCTGGGGGAG
