>Addgene plasmid #57293 | Dronpa-PSD95-N-14 | addgene partial sequence | sequence record 108844 | SV40pA-R 5'-GAAATTTGTGATGCTATTGC-3'
AGCTGCATAACAGTTACAACAACAATTGCATTCATTTTATGTTTCAGGTTCAGGGGGAGGTGTGGGAGGT
TTTTTAAAGCAAGTAAAACCTCTACAAATGTGGTATGGCTGATTATGATCTAGAGTCGCGGCCGCCTATC
ATTACTTGGCCTGCCTCGGCAGCTCAGAATGCGCTTCGGCGTGCTCATGCAGATTAACATTACTGTAATC
TTTGTCGTGGCTTTTAATCTCAATGTGGTGGTCCACAAAGTGATAGTCTGGCAACTGGACAACCTTCTTA
GCTTTATAAGTAGTTTTGAAGTCACATCGGTAATGGCCACCTCCTTCAAGCGACAGAGCCATGTTAACAT
CACCCTTCAGCACTCCATCACGCACATACAATTTCTCAGTGGATGGCTCCCATTTCACAGTCCTCTTCTG
CATAACTGGACCATTGGCAGGAAAGTTCACACCATCAAATCGAATTTCATAGATATAACAGTCACCATCC
AGGGTTATGTCGTTTGTCGCGTTACAAATGCCCCCGTCTTCGTAATTCATGCTTCGTTCCCAAGAGTAGC
CCTCAGGAAACGACTGCTTGAAATAGTCTACTATATTTTCTGGGTATTTGGCGAATACCCTGTTGCCGTA
ACAGAACACAGTTGTCAAGATGTCATAGGCGAAAGGCAGAGGTCCGCCTTCTTTGACTTTAAGGTCCATA
CTCTGTTTTCCCTCGAAAGGCTTCCCAAGGCCAACTCCTTCAATCGCGAACGGGTGTCCATTTACAGCGC
CTTCCATACGCAGCTTGATCTTCATG
