[The description below was written by a language model from this plasmid's Addgene catalogue record.]
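Description:
Dronpa-PSD95-N-14 is a mammalian expression plasmid built on the Dronpa-N1 backbone (about 4.75 kb without the insert), an N1-style fusion vector in which a gene of interest is placed upstream of the fluorescent protein coding sequence. It is maintained in E. coli as a high-copy plasmid under kanamycin selection, and it carries a neomycin resistance marker that allows G418 selection of transfected mammalian cells. The record gives no feature table, so the specific origins of replication and the promoters driving the resistance cassette are not stated. The use of an SV40 polyA reverse sequencing primer suggests an SV40 polyadenylation signal downstream of the fusion.

The payload is rat (R. norvegicus) PSD95, a postsynaptic density scaffolding protein, expressed from the CMV promoter for strong constitutive transcription in mammalian cells. Dronpa is fused to the C terminus of PSD95, as supplied by the backbone. The "N-14" in the name probably refers to the N1-type arrangement and a linker between the two proteins, but the record does not define it, and the cloning method is listed as unknown. Dronpa is a green fluorescent protein, recorded here with excitation at 503 nm and emission at 518 nm, and is generally known for reversible photoswitching between bright and dark states. The stated purpose is as a localization marker for the membrane scaffold, so the construct is suited to fluorescence imaging of PSD95 distribution in live or fixed transfected cells. Dronpa's switching behaviour also makes such fusions useful for tracking and super-resolution approaches, though the record does not specify these applications.
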