Addgene plasmid #57293: Dronpa-PSD95-N-14
Purpose: Localization: Membrane Scaffold, Excitation: 503, Emission: 518
Depositing lab: Michael Davidson. Depositing organization: Florida State University, Tallahassee.
Backbone
  Vector backbone: Dronpa-N1
  Backbone size w/o insert (bp): 4750
  Vector type: Mammalian Expression
  Selectable markers: Neomycin (select with G418)
Growth in bacteria
  Bacterial resistance: Kanamycin, 50 μg/mL
  Growth temperature: 37°C
  Growth strain: DH5alpha
  Copy number: High Copy
Gene/Insert
  Gene/Insert name: PSD95 (alt name: NM_019621.1)
  Species: R. norvegicus (rat)
  Promoter: CMV
  Tag / fusion protein: Dronpa (C terminal on backbone)
  Cloning method: Unknown
  Sequencing primers: 5′ CMV-F; 3′ SV40pA-R
Terms and licenses: Academic/Nonprofit Terms; Industry Terms
Depositor comments: . Excitation = 503; Emission = 518
How to cite: Dronpa-PSD95-N-14 was a gift from Michael Davidson (Addgene plasmid # 57293 ; http://n2t.net/addgene:57293 ; RRID:Addgene_57293)
